Addgene plasmid #191323: pBetaActin-TUBB2a-mNeonGreen
Purpose: Expresses fluorescent labeled beta Tubulin to measure microtubule density
Depositing lab: Frank Bradke. Publication: Microtubule retrograde flow retains neuronal polarization in a fluctuating state. Schelski M, Bradke F. Sci Adv. 2022 Nov 4;8(44):eabo2336. doi: 10.1126/sciadv.abo2336. Epub 2022 Nov 4. PubMed 36332023.
Backbone
  Vector backbone: P_actin
  Vector type: Mammalian Expression
Growth in bacteria
  Bacterial resistance: Ampicillin, 100 μg/mL
  Growth temperature: 37°C
  Growth strain: DH5alpha
  Copy number: High Copy
Gene/Insert
  Gene/Insert name: TUBB2a-mNeonGreen
  Species: M. musculus (mouse)
  Entrez Gene: Tubb2a (a.k.a. M(beta)2, Tubb2)
  Cloning method: Ligation Independent Cloning
Terms and licenses: Academic/Nonprofit Terms; Industry Terms: Not Available to Industry
How to cite: pBetaActin-TUBB2a-mNeonGreen was a gift from Frank Bradke (Addgene plasmid # 191323 ; http://n2t.net/addgene:191323 ; RRID:Addgene_191323)
