[The description below was written by a language model from this plasmid's Addgene catalogue record and pLannotate feature annotations shown in this document.]
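Description:
pBetaActin-TUBB2a-mNeonGreen is a mammalian expression plasmid built on a β-actin promoter backbone (recorded as P_actin) that produces mouse β-tubulin 2a fused to the green/yellow fluorescent protein mNeonGreen. It is propagated in E. coli as a high-copy plasmid through a ColE1/pUC-type origin and selected with ampicillin via the β-lactamase gene and its native promoter. The annotated sequence (about 8.1 kb, assembled from a partial NGS result) also contains remnants typical of older cloning backbones, including fragments of lacZα, lacI, rop and the pBR322 bom region together with a lac promoter/operator. These appear to be vestigial and play no part in the mammalian expression unit. No mammalian selection marker is annotated, which is consistent with transient transfection use. A stretch of roughly 1.8 kb upstream of the promoter carries no annotation.

The expression cassette begins with the chicken β-actin promoter followed by a chimeric chicken β-actin/rabbit β-globin intron, a combination that supports strong, constitutive transcription and efficient mRNA processing in many cell types. Downstream lies the Tubb2a coding sequence. The annotation tool matched it to the human TUBB2A protein, but the catalogue lists the insert as mouse, and the two orthologues are highly conserved. mNeonGreen follows after a short gap, so it sits at the C-terminus of tubulin, presumably joined by a short linker. An SV40 polyadenylation signal, preceded by a small large T antigen fragment, terminates the transcript. The fusion incorporates into microtubules, and according to the record the construct is used to label β-tubulin fluorescently in order to measure microtubule density, in work examining microtubule dynamics during neuronal polarization.
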