Features (pLannotate 1.2.2; 17 found; start..end, strand, type, name):
     42..127     +  CDS            large T antigen (fragment): large T antigen from SV40 (simian virus 40)
    150..284     +  polyA_signal   SV40 poly(A) signal: SV40 polyadenylation signal
    322..338     -  protein_bind   lac operator: The lac repressor binds to the lac operator to inhibit transcription in E. coli. This inhibition can be relieved by adding lactose or isopropyl-β-D-thiogalactopyranoside (IPTG). lac repressor encoded by lacI
    346..376     -  promoter       lac promoter: promoter for the E. coli lac operon
    391..412     -  protein_bind   CAP binding site: CAP binding activates transcription in the presence of cAMP. E. coli catabolite activator protein
    425..517     -  CDS            lacI (fragment): lac repressor; lacI; The lac repressor binds to the lac operator to inhibit transcription in E. coli. This inhibition can be relieved by adding lactose or isopropyl-β-D-thiogalactopyranoside (IPTG).
    700..1288    -  rep_origin     ori: high-copy-number ColE1/pMB1/pBR322/pUC origin of replication
   1459..2319    -  CDS            AmpR: β-lactamase; bla; confers resistance to ampicillin, carbenicillin, and related antibiotics
   2320..2424    -  promoter       AmpR promoter: bla
   2519..2554    +  CDS            rop (fragment): Rop protein, which maintains plasmids at low copy number; rop
   2656..2755    +  misc_feature   bom (fragment): basis of mobility region from pBR322
   2761..2915    -  CDS            lacZα (fragment): LacZα fragment of β-galactosidase; lacZ fragment
   4715..4990    +  promoter       chicken β-actin promoter: No description available
   4991..5960    +  intron         chimeric intron: chimera between introns from chicken β-actin and rabbit β-globin
   6012..7346    +  CDS            TUBB2A: TBB2A_HUMAN - Also known as TUBB2. Experimental evidence at protein level: Swiss-Prot protein existence level 1. Tubulin is the major constituent of microtubules. It binds two moles of GTP, one at an exchangeable site on the beta chain and one at a non-exchangeable site on the alpha chain (By similarity). From Homo sapiens (Human).
   7368..8075    +  CDS            mNeonGreen: mNeonGreen is a basic (constitutively fluorescent) green/yellow fluorescent protein published in 2013, derived from Branchiostoma lanceolatum. It is reported to be a very rapidly-maturing monomer with moderate acid sensitivity.
   8084..23      +  misc_feature   MCS (fragment) (across the origin): multiple cloning site
>Addgene plasmid #191323 | pBetaActin-TUBB2a-mNeonGreen | addgene full sequence | sequence record 381697 | Addgene Partial NGS Result
ACGGTACCGCGGGCCCGGGATCCACCGGATCTAGATAAGTAATGATCATAATCAGCCATATCACATCTGT
AGAGGTTTTACTTGCTTTAAAAAACCTCCCACACCTCCCCCTGAACCTGAAACATAAAATGAATGCAATT
GTTGTTGTTAACTTGTTTATTGCAGCTTATAATGGTTACAAATAAAGCAATAGCATCACAAATTTCACAA
ATAAAGCATTTTTTTCACTGCATTCTAGTTGTGGTTTGTCCAAACTCATCAATGTATCTTATCATGTCTG
GATCAATTCGTAATCATGTCATAGCTGTTTCCTGTGTGAAATTGTTATCCGCTCACAATTCCACACAACA
TACGAGCCGGAAGCATAAAGTGTAAAGCCTGGGGTGCCTAATGAGTGAGCTAACTCACATTAATTGCGTT
GCGCTCACTGCCCGCTTTCCAGTCGGGAAACCTGTCGTGCCAGCTGCATTAATGAATCGGCCAACGCGCG
GGGAGAGGCGGTTTGCGTATTGGGCGCTCTTCCGCTTCCTCGCTCACTGACTCGCTGCGCTCGGTCGTTC
GGCTGCGGCGAGCGGTATCAGCTCACTCAAAGGCGGTAATACGGTTATCCACAGAATCAGGGGATAACGC
AGGAAAGAACATGTGAGCAAAAGGCCAGCAAAAGGCCAGGAACCGTAAAAAGGCCGCGTTGCTGGCGTTT
TTCCATAGGCTCCGCCCCCCTGACGAGCATCACAAAAATCGACGCTCAAGTCAGAGGTGGCGAAACCCGA
CAGGACTATAAAGATACCAGGCGTTTCCCCCTGGAAGCTCCCTCGTGCGCTCTCCTGTTCCGACCCTGCC
GCTTACCGGATACCTGTCCGCCTTTCTCCCTTCGGGAAGCGTGGCGCTTTCTCATAGCTCACGCTGTAGG
TATCTCAGTTCGGTGTAGGTCGTTCGCTCCAAGCTGGGCTGTGTGCACGAACCCCCCGTTCAGCCCGACC
GCTGCGCCTTATCCGGTAACTATCGTCTTGAGTCCAACCCGGTAAGACACGACTTATCGCCACTGGCAGC
AGCCACTGGTAACAGGATTAGCAGAGCGAGGTATGTAGGCGGTGCTACAGAGTTCTTGAAGTGGTGGCCT
AACTACGGCTACACTAGAAGAACAGTATTTGGTATCTGCGCTCTGCTGAAGCCAGTTACCTTCGGAAAAA
GAGTTGGTAGCTCTTGATCCGGCAAACAAACCACCGCTGGTAGCGGTGGTTTTTTTGTTTGCAAGCAGCA
GATTACGCGCAGAAAAAAAGGATCTCAAGAAGATCCTTTGATCTTTTCTACGGGGTCTGACGCTCAGTGG
AACGAAAACTCACGTTAAGGGATTTTGGTCATGAGATTATCAAAAAGGATCTTCACCTAGATCCTTTTAA
ATTAAAAATGAAGTTTTAAATCAATCTAAAGTATATATGAGTAAACTTGGTCTGACAGTTACCAATGCTT
AATCAGTGAGGCACCTATCTCAGCGATCTGTCTATTTCGTTCATCCATAGTTGCCTGACTCCCCGTCGTG
TAGATAACTACGATACGGGAGGGCTTACCATCTGGCCCCAGTGCTGCAATGATACCGCGAGACCCACGCT
CACCGGCTCCAGATTTATCAGCAATAAACCAGCCAGCCGGAAGGGCCGAGCGCAGAAGTGGTCCTGCAAC
TTTATCCGCCTCCATCCAGTCTATTAATTGTTGCCGGGAAGCTAGAGTAAGTAGTTCGCCAGTTAATAGT
TTGCGCAACGTTGTTGCCATTGCTACAGGCATCGTGGTGTCACGCTCGTCGTTTGGTATGGCTTCATTCA
GCTCCGGTTCCCAACGATCAAGGCGAGTTACATGATCCCCCATGTTGTGCAAAAAAGCGGTTAGCTCCTT
CGGTCCTCCGATCGTTGTCAGAAGTAAGTTGGCCGCAGTGTTATCACTCATGGTTATGGCAGCACTGCAT
AATTCTCTTACTGTCATGCCATCCGTAAGATGCTTTTCTGTGACTGGTGAGTACTCAACCAAGTCATTCT
GAGAATAGTGTATGCGGCGACCGAGTTGCTCTTGCCCGGCGTCAATACGGGATAATACCGCGCCACATAG
CAGAACTTTAAAAGTGCTCATCATTGGAAAACGTTCTTCGGGGCGAAAACTCTCAAGGATCTTACCGCTG
TTGAGATCCAGTTCGATGTAACCCACTCGTGCACCCAACTGATCTTCAGCATCTTTTACTTTCACCAGCG
TTTCTGGGTGAGCAAAAACAGGAAGGCAAAATGCCGCAAAAAAGGGAATAAGGGCGACACGGAAATGTTG
AATACTCATACTCTTCCTTTTTCAATATTATTGAAGCATTTATCAGGGTTATTGTCTCATGAGCGGATAC
ATATTTGAATGTATTTAGAAAAATAAACAAATAGGGGTTCCGCGCACATTTCCCCGAAAAGTGCCACCTG
ACGTCTAAGAAACCATTATTATCATGACATTAACCTATAAAAATAGGCGTATCACGAGGCCCTTTCGTCT
CGCGCGTTTCGGTGATGACGGTGAAAACCTCTGACACATGCAGCTCCCGGAGACGGTCACAGCTTGTCTG
TAAGCGGATGCCGGGAGCAGACAAGCCCGTCAGGGCGCGTCAGCGGGTGTTGGCGGGTGTCGGGGCTGGC
TTAACTATGCGGCATCAGAGCAGATTGTACTGAGAGTGCACCATATGCGGTGTGAAATACCGCACAGATG
CGTAAGGAGAAAATACCGCATCAGGCGCCATTCGCCATTCAGGCTGCGCAACTGTTGGGAAGGGCGATCG
GTGCGGGCCTCTTCGCTATTACGCCAGCTGGCGAAAGGGGGATGTGCTGCAAGGCGATTAAGTTGGGTAA
CGCCAGGGTTTTCCCAGTCACGACGTTGTAAAACGACGGCCAGTGCCAAGTTGGGATCTTTGCATTGGCC
CACGGCTCTCAGGATGGGGATGCTCCCCTTCAGCACCCGGTTCCCCTTGGAAACTGATGGTCCTGGCTCT
GTGGCATGGCAGTGGCACTGTGAGGAGCCCCCTACCAGCAGCACACAGTGGGGTTGGCACTGCCACGCTC
CGGATGCCGCGCTCTGATCCAACCCCATAATCAAGGGAACCCGAATTGCCCCATCATTGCCCCCACCACC
CCCATCCTGCCGGGCCCTCACACCCCACGCTGCCTTCTGGTGACATTCCCCAGCCCAAACCCACGGCTTC
ATGGCTACCGCGGGGCATTTCCCATTGCCGCCCCATTATCAGCTCTGCACACCTCCCGCTGTACCCATGC
CTCGTGGCTGCCCTTCTTTGACGTATAATCTTCTAATTAATACCCGGCCTTGTCAAAGTGGAGCACAAAC
GTTAATTAATTCCCCAGCAGGCAGGTAATTAACAGTGTGACTCCCTTTTTGCTGCGAGTGGGGCTGATAC
AGAGAGATGTGGCACTATGGAGCCCACGGGGTCCTGGCACTGGGTGCCCACGGAGGTCCCCATGTGCTGC
AGTGTCACCGCCTCCGAGGAGACAGTATTGTCCCTGCGGTGTCCCTGCAGCTCAGCTCTGTCCACAGGGC
CACCTCCAGTTTGGAGGGGACACAATGCAGCCCCGATGCAACCCATCCTCGCAGCATCCCAGGGACAAAG
ACCCCACTGCAAGACCGCACACAGGGCTGGGTCCCGCTCCCCTAATATCTACAGTGCTTCTTGCATGGCC
CCTTAATCAATGCAGTTAATCAGCATGCGCTCATGCACCGCTCTGGAGCTGCAAAGCCCCTCGCAGCGCT
GCTCACCAACACCGCGCACCGCCCCGGCCCAGCCTGCAGCACGCGCTGCAAACAGGAAAGAAACAAAATA
TTGCCCAAATGTAGGCAAAGGCATTCGGCTGCCTTGACCTCCGCCGGGCCGGGCCCTGCCTGACTCAGCT
CCTTACTCAGCGCTCGCTTCCTCCCTCCGGCTGCCACCGCCGCAGCGCACACCCTGACAAAGAGTGGCCC
TTAACGGGCTCTGAGGTGCACCCAGCAGTGCACTCAGCAGTCCAAGGGCCGGCCTGGAGGTTTGCACCGC
TACGTGCTGACATTAGCATTGAACTTGGCCCTGGGTAGTGCTGCAGGCCGGGCGGGGTGGGTGTAGAGAG
TGCAGCGCGCGTTGCACCCGGTGCCCCTTCCCCTCCCTTGCATCCCAGCAGGCTGCACCCCAGCACCAGG
CCCGTGCATGCATGCTCCTGGTGTTATTGCAGCCTGGTGCATGCATGCGTCTTGATGGTGCAGCGCTGTG
CATGCATCCTCCTTGGTGTGTAGCAGTCTAGTGCATGCATACCCCTCGGTGTTATTGCTGCTCTGTGCAC
GCACGCTCATTGTATCACTTCATCCCAGTGCATGCACTCACACTGGAGCGATTGCTGCTCGGTGCACGCA
CACTCATTGTATCACTGCAGCTCAGTGGCTGCACGCACACCGGTGTTATTGCTGCTCGGTGCGTGCATGC
ACATCAGTGTCGCTGCAGCTCAGTGCATGCACGCTCATTGCCCATCGCTATCCCTGCCTCTCCTGCTGGC
GCTCCCCGGGAGGTGACTTCAAGGGGACCGCAGGACCACCTCGGGGGTGGGGGGAGGGCTGCACACGCGG
ACCCCGCTCCCCCTCCCCAACAAAGCACTGTGGAATCAAAAAGGGGGGAGGGGGGATGGAGGGGCGCGTC
ACACCCCCGCCCCACACCCTCACCTCGAGGTGAGCCCCACGTTCTGCTTCACTCTCCCCATCTCCCCCCC
CTCCCCACCCCCAATTTTGTATTTATTTATTTTTTAATTATTTTGTGCAGCGATGGGGGCGGGGGGGGGG
GGGGCGCGCGCCAGGCGGGGCGGGGCGGGGCGAGGGGCGGGGCGGGGCGAGGCGGAGAGGTGCGGCGGCA
GCCAATCAGAGCGGCGCGCTCCGAAAGTTTCCTTTTATGGCGAGGCGGCGGCGGCGGCGGCCCTATAAAA
AGCGAAGCGCGCGGCGGGCGGGAGTCGCTGCGCGCTGCCTTCGCCCCGTGCCCCGCTCCGCCGCCGCCTC
GCGCCGCCCGCCCCGGCTCTGACTGACCGCGTTACTCCCACAGGTGAGCGGGCGGGACGGCCCTTCTCCT
CCGGGCTGTAATTAGCGCTTGGTTTAATGACGGCTCGTTTCTTTTCTGTGGCTGCGTGAAAGCCTTAAAG
GGCTCCGGGAGGGCCCTTTGTGCGGGGGGGAGCGGCTCGGGGGGTGCGTGCGTGTGTGTGTGCGTGGGGA
GCGCCGCGTGCGGCTCCGCGCTGCCCGGCGGCTGTGAGCGCTGCGGGCGCGGCGCGGGGCTTTGTGCGCT
CCGCAGTGTGCGCGAGGGGAGCGCGGCCGGGGGCGGTGCCCCGCGGTGCGGGGGGGGCTGCGAGGGGAAC
AAAGGCTGCGTGCGGGGTGTGTGCGTGGGGGGGTGAGCAGGGGGTGTGGGCGCGGCGGTCGGGCTGTAAC
CCCCCCCTGCACCCCCCTCCCCGAGTTGCTGAGCACGGCCCGGCTTCGGGTGCGGGGCTCCGTGCGGGGC
GTGGCGCGGGGCTCGCCGTGCCGGGCGGGGGGKGGCGGCAGGKGGGGGKGCCGGGCGGGGCGGGGCCGCC
YCGGGCCGGGGRGGGCTCGGGGGRGGGGCGCGGCGGCCCCCGGAGCGCCGGCGGCTGTCGAGGCGCGGCG
AGCCGCAGCCATTGCCTTTTATGGTAATCGTGCGAGAGGGCGCAGGGACTTCCTTTGTCCCAAATCTGTG
CGGAGCCGAAATCTGGGAGGCGCCGCCGCACCCCCTCTAGCGGGCGCGGGGCGAAGCGGTGCGGCGCCGG
CAGGAAGGAAATGGGCGGGGAGGGCCTTCGTGCGTCGCCGCGCCGCCGTCCCCTTCTCCATCTCCAGCCT
CGGGGCTGTCCGCAGGGGGACGGCTGCCTTCGGGGGGGACGGGGCAGGGCGGGGTTCGGCTTCTGGCGTG
TGACCGGCGGGGTTTATATCTTCCCTTCTCTGTTCCTCCGCAGCCCCCAAGCTAGCTCGAGATGCGCGAG
ATCGTGCACATCCAGGCGGGCCAGTGTGGCAACCAGATCGGCGCTAAGTTTTGGGAGGTGATAAGCGATG
AGCATGGCATCGACCCCACTGGCAGTTACCATGGCGACAGTGACTTGCAGCTGGAGAGGATCAATGTGTA
CTACAATGAAGCTGCTGGCAACAAATATGTACCTCGGGCCATCCTAGTGGACCTGGAGCCGGGCACCATG
GACTCAGTGAGGTCGGGACCATTCGGCCAGATCTTCAGGCCAGACAACTTTGTGTTCGGCCAGAGTGGTG
CAGGAAATAACTGGGCAAAAGGCCACTACACAGAGGGGGCCGAGCTGGTGGACTCTGTCCTAGATGTGGT
GAGGAAGGAGTCTGAAAGCTGTGACTGTCTCCAGGGTTTCCAGCTGACCCACTCACTGGGGGGAGGCACT
GGCTCAGGCATGGGGACCCTGCTCATCAGCAAGATCAGAGAGGAGTACCCAGACCGCATCATGAACACCT
TCAGCGTCATGCCCTCACCCAAGGTCTCTGATACTGTGGTGGAGCCCTATAATGCCACCCTCTCAGTGCA
CCAGCTGGTAGAGAACACAGATGAAACCTATTCCATTGACAATGAGGCTCTGTATGACATCTGTTTCCGC
ACCCTGAAGCTGACCACACCCACCTATGGCGATCTCAACCACCTGGTGTCAGCCACCATGAGTGGAGTGA
CCACCTGCCTGCGCTTCCCAGGCCAGCTGAACGCAGACCTGCGCAAGCTGGCCGTGAACATGGTGCCATT
CCCACGCCTGCACTTCTTCATGCCAGGCTTTGCACCTCTGACCAGCCGGGGCAGCCAGCAGTACCGAGCC
CTGACGGTGCCCGAGCTGACCCAGCAGATGTTCGACTCCAAGAACATGATGGCTGCCTGCGACCCTCGCC
ATGGCCGCTACCTGACCGTGGCCGCCATTTTCCGTGGCCGCATGTCCATGAAGGAGGTGGATGAGCAGAT
GCTCAACGTGCAGAACAAGAACAGCAGCTACTTCGTGGAGTGGATCCCCAACAACGTCAAGACGGCCGTG
TGTGACATCCCTCCTCGTGGCCTCAAGATGTCAGCCACCTTCATTGGCAACAGCACTGCCATCCAGGAGC
TGTTCAAGCGCATCTCGGAGCAGTTCACTGCCATGTTCCGGCGCAAGGCTTTCCTGCACTGGTACACGGG
TGAGGGCATGGACGAGATGGAGTTCACCGAGGCGGAGAGCAACATGAATGACCTGGTGTCTGAGTACCAG
CAGTACCAGGATGCCACGGCTGATGAGCAGGGCGAGTTCGAGGAGGAGGAGGGTGAAGATGAGGCTGGAA
GTTCAGGAGGTTCTAGTATGGTGAGCAAGGGCGAGGAGGATAACATGGCCTCTCTCCCAGCGACACATGA
GTTACACATCTTTGGCTCCATCAACGGTGTGGACTTTGACATGGTGGGTCAGGGCACCGGCAATCCAAAT
GATGGTTATGAGGAGTTAAACCTGAAGTCCACCAAGGGTGACCTCCAGTTCTCCCCCTGGATTCTGGTCC
CTCATATCGGGTATGGCTTCCATCAGTACCTGCCCTACCCTGACGGGATGTCGCCTTTCCAGGCCGCCAT
GGTAGATGGCTCCGGCTACCAAGTCCATCGCACAATGCAGTTTGAAGATGGTGCCTCCCTTACTGTTAAC
TACCGCTACACCTACGAGGGAAGCCACATCAAAGGAGAGGCCCAGGTGAAGGGGACTGGTTTCCCTGCTG
ACGGTCCTGTGATGACCAACTCGCTGACCGCTGCGGACTGGTGCAGGTCGAAGAAGACTTACCCCAACGA
CAAAACCATCATCAGTACCTTTAAGTGGAGTTACACCACTGGAAATGGCAAGCGCTACCGGAGCACTGCG
CGGACCACCTACACCTTTGCCAAGCCAATGGCGGCTAACTATCTGAAGAACCAGCCGATGTACGTGTTCC
GTAAGACGGAGCTCAAGCACTCCAAGACCGAGCTCAACTTCAAGGAGTGGCAAAAGGCCTTTACCGATGT
GATGGGCATGGACGAGCTGTACAAGTAATCTAGAAGCTTCGAATTCTGCAGTCG
